>Addgene plasmid #80621 | pFA6a-pcr1M-natMX6-pcr2M | depositor full sequence | sequence record 151863 | pFA6a-pcr1M-natMX6-pcr2M sequence 5729 bps
CAGCTGAAGCTTTAGACGGGAATTCTTTAGGGGACCCCACATTAAGTGGGATGAGTGCTTGCTTTGTTGT
AGTAGCTATGGTAACTATTTCTTTGTTTGGGTAGGAACAAAGAAAGAGAAAGGAGAGAAAATAGTGGGTT
AGCCGTGAAAGGAAAAGAGAGTGAGAAGAAGGGTAGGAAAAGAAGAGAGAGTAGTTGAAGGAAAAATATT
GGAAGAGGTAGTATTTTTCTGTATGCATATGCATATGCATTTGTATAGCATACAACCTTTAATTTAATAG
CCATACAACCTAATAGCCAGAAACGCCTTCCCAATTTACTGAACCCTGCTTATATGTAGTTTATAATTGT
TGTGTCTTTTTTTTACGTTTAAGTTGTAATTTGATGTTAGAATTTATTACAATGGATGCAAGTTTTAACT
CAATTTGATCACATAGGATTTGAATTGTAAAAAGGTCTTCTGCTGACATTATTAGTATGTATTGTGCTTT
AGATTAAATTATTGTGTTTTAGTGTATTTTGTTCCTTTGTTTTTGGGTTTCTTTGTTCTGTAAGTAGTTA
AATACCCTCCACACTCTACACCTACCTTGCACTCACAACTACA
[543 nt withheld, positions 604-1146]
TAATAATGGTAATATTTATGGTATTTAATAAAGAATTTTGAAATTGATTTAAATATGCTTCTTAGAGTTA
CATTCACTGAAGATTATAATGTAATATTTTGTGTACCCCATTTGCGTTGAGTTATTCTATAGTAATTATT
GTGTGTTCTATTAACGATGTATTGCGATTTATATCTGTTATGCTAACATAACGTAGTTCTAAGCACTGTA
ATGCCATACTGTTTTAGAGGGTGATGCTTCCTAAAATCTCCTTACATAAAGTAATACATGGATTTTACTG
CCCTGATTCTATCGAAATATGCTGTTTTTTTTATTCGTTTTTATTTATTTTCAATAATTTTTTTGTAATA
TAAATGTATAGTCTTTCTCCAGATCTGTTTAGCTTGCCTCGTCCCCGCCGGGTCACCCGGCCAGCGACAT
GGAGGCCCAGAATACCCTCCTTGACAGTCTTGACGTGCGCAGCTCAGGGGCATGATGTGACTGTCGCCCG
TACATTTAGCCCATACATCCCCATGTATAATCATTTGCATCCATACATTTTGATGGCCGCACGGCGCGAA
GCAAAAATTACGGCTCCTCGCTGCAGACCTGCGAGCAGGGAAACGCTCCCCTCACAGACGCGTTGAATTG
TCCCCACGCCGCGCCCCTGTAGAGAAATATAAAAGGTTAGGATTTGCCACTGAGGTTCTTCTTTCATATA
CTTCCTTTTAAAATCTTGCTAGGATACAGTTCTCACATCACATCCGAACATAAACAACCATGGGTACCAC
TCTTGACGACACGGCTTACCGGTACCGCACCAGTGTCCCGGGGGACGCCGAGGCCATCGAGGCACTGGAT
GGGTCCTTCACCACCGACACCGTCTTCCGCGTCACCGCCACCGGGGACGGCTTCACCCTGCGGGAGGTGC
CGGTGGACCCGCCCCTGACCAAGGTGTTCCCCGACGACGAATCGGACGACGAATCGGACGACGGGGAGGA
CGGCGACCCGGACTCCCGGACGTTCGTCGCGTACGGGGACGACGGCGACCTGGCGGGCTTCGTGGTCATC
TCGTACTCGGCGTGGAACCGCCGGCTGACCGTCGAGGACATCGAGGTCGCCCCGGAGCACCGGGGGCACG
GGGTCGGGCGCGCGTTGATGGGGCTCGCGACGGAGTTCGCCGGCGAGCGGGGCGCCGGGCACCTCTGGCT
GGAGGTCACCAACGTCAACGCACCGGCGATCCACGCGTACCGGCGGATGGGGTTCACCCTCTGCGGCCTG
GACACCGCCCTGTACGACGGCACCGCCTCGGACGGCGAGCGGCAGGCGCTCTACATGAGCATGCCCTGCC
CCTAATCAGTACTGACAATAAAAAGATTCTTGTTTTCAAGAACTTGTCATTTGTATAGTTTTTTTATATT
GTAGTTGTTCTATTTTAATCAAATGTTAGCGTGATTTATATTTTTTTTCGCCTCGACATCATCTGCCCAG
ATGCGAAGTTAAGTGCGCAGAAAGTAATATCATGCGTCAATCGTATGTGAATGCTGGTCGCTATACTGCT
GTCGATTCGATACTAACGCCGCCATCCAGTTTAAACGAGCTCGAATTCGCCCTTAGGGTTTAAACAGATA
TTTGCTTCGCTACGCTACGCACTCCCTACCATAATATACTCACTAATATTATACTTTCACTACATCTCAT
TACTCATTCCTACCATACACACTATACTTCAACACTTTCCTCGCTCAACCACTCCATCAACCATCCTCTT
TCTCCCCATACATCTTGAACTCCTTACACCAATACTTCATATCCATTAGCCATTTTCCTTTATAAACATA
TATTAAACCTCATCCCAAATGCATCTACCCACTCTTTACATTCACATCCCTATTCCTTTAATATCTTACG
TTCCACTTCCTCAACCATAGAGCATTCTTTATAAATCACTTTAATATGCTTTACTTCCACACACTACTGC
TACCATTGCCTTGCACAGTACTCCCCTTACTCACACACCTTCAATCACACTCCTATCTCCATACAGGACC
CAACATGTATTAAACATTATCCCCCTACACCATTTTCCCTCATCATCCAATATGTTTCTACTATTATCAC
ACACCGTCTCTACCTCCCGCCAATTTTAACTGTCTGATATCGCAGGGCGAATTCATCGATGATATCAGAT
CCACTAGTGGCCTATGCGGCCGCGGATCTGCCGGTCTCCCTATAGTGAGTCGTATTAATTTCGATAAGCC
AGGTTAACCTGCATTAATGAATCGGCCAACGCGCGGGGAGAGGCGGTTTGCGTATTGGGCGCTCTTCCGC
TTCCTCGCTCACTGACTCGCTGCGCTCGGTCGTTCGGCTGCGGCGAGCGGTATCAGCTCACTCAAAGGCG
GTAATACGGTTATCCACAGAATCAGGGGATAACGCAGGAAAGAACATGTGAGCAAAAGGCCAGCAAAAGG
CCAGGAACCGTAAAAAGGCCGCGTTGCTGGCGTTTTTCCATAGGCTCCGCCCCCCTGACGAGCATCACAA
AAATCGACGCTCAAGTCAGAGGTGGCGAAACCCGACAGGACTATAAAGATACCAGGCGTTTCCCCCTGGA
AGCTCCCTCGTGCGCTCTCCTGTTCCGACCCTGCCGCTTACCGGATACCTGTCCGCCTTTCTCCCTTCGG
GAAGCGTGGCGCTTTCTCAATGCTCACGCTGTAGGTATCTCAGTTCGGTGTAGGTCGTTCGCTCCAAGCT
GGGCTGTGTGCACGAACCCCCCGTTCAGCCCGACCGCTGCGCCTTATCCGGTAACTATCGTCTTGAGTCC
AACCCGGTAAGACACGACTTATCGCCACTGGCAGCAGCCACTGGTAACAGGATTAGCAGAGCGAGGTATG
TAGGCGGTGCTACAGAGTTCTTGAAGTGGTGGCCTAACTACGGCTACACTAGAAGGACAGTATTTGGTAT
CTGCGCTCTGCTGAAGCCAGTTACCTTCGGAAAAAGAGTTGGTAGCTCTTGATCCGGCAAACAAACCACC
GCTGGTAGCGGTGGTTTTTTTGTTTGCAAGCAGCAGATTACGCGCAGAAAAAAAGGATCTCAAGAAGATC
CTTTGATCTTTTCTACGGGGTCTGACGCTCAGTGGAACGAAAACTCACGTTAAGGGATTTTGGTCATGAG
ATTATCAAAAAGGATCTTCACCTAGATCCTTTTAAATTAAAAATGAAGTTTTAAATCAATCTAAAGTATA
TATGAGTAAACTTGGTCTGACAGTTACCAATGCTTAATCAGTGAGGCACCTATCTCAGCGATCTGTCTAT
TTCGTTCATCCATAGTTGCCTGACTCCCCGTCGTGTAGATAACTACGATACGGGAGGGCTTACCATCTGG
CCCCAGTGCTGCAATGATACCGCGAGACCCACGCTCACCGGCTCCAGATTTATCAGCAATAAACCAGCCA
GCCGGAAGGGCCGAGCGCAGAAGTGGTCCTGCAACTTTATCCGCCTCCATCCAGTCTATTAATTGTTGCC
GGGAAGCTAGAGTAAGTAGTTCGCCAGTTAATAGTTTGCGCAACGTTGTTGCCATTGCTACAGGCATCGT
GGTGTCACGCTCGTCGTTTGGTATGGCTTCATTCAGCTCCGGTTCCCAACGATCAAGGCGAGTTACATGA
TCCCCCATGTTGTGCAAAAAAGCGGTTAGCTCCTTCGGTCCTCCGATCGTTGTCAGAAGTAAGTTGGCCG
CAGTGTTATCACTCATGGTTATGGCAGCACTGCATAATTCTCTTACTGTCATGCCATCCGTAAGATGCTT
TTCTGTGACTGGTGAGTACTCAACCAAGTCATTCTGAGAATAGTGTATGCGGCGACCGAGTTGCTCTTGC
CCGGCGTCAATACGGGATAATACCGCGCCACATAGCAGAACTTTAAAAGTGCTCATCATTGGAAAACGTT
CTTCGGGGCGAAAACTCTCAAGGATCTTACCGCTGTTGAGATCCAGTTCGATGTAACCCACTCGTGCACC
CAACTGATCTTCAGCATCTTTTACTTTCACCAGCGTTTCTGGGTGAGCAAAAACAGGAAGGCAAAATGCC
GCAAAAAAGGGAATAAGGGCGACACGGAAATGTTGAATACTCATACTCTTCCTTTTTCAATATTATTGAA
GCATTTATCAGGGTTATTGTCTCATGAGCGGATACATATTTGAATGTATTTAGAAAAATAAACAAATAGG
GGTTCCGCGCACATTTCCCCGAAAAGTGCCACCTGACGTCTAAGAAACCATTATTATCATGACATTAACC
TATAAAAATAGGCGTATCACGAGGCCCTTTCGTCTCGCGCGTTTCGGTGATGACGGTGAAAACCTCTGAC
ACATGCAGCTCCCGGAGACGGTCACAGCTTGTCTGTAAGCGGATGCCGGGAGCAGACAAGCCCGTCAGGG
CGCGTCAGCGGGTGTTGGCGGGTGTCGGGGCTGGCTTAACTATGCGGCATCAGAGCAGATTGTACTGAGA
GTGCACCATATGGACATATTGTCGTTAGAACGCGGCTACAATTAATACATAACCTTATGTATCATACACA
TACGATTTAGGTGACACTATAGAACGCGGCCGC
Features (pLannotate 1.2.2; 11 found; start..end, strand, type, name):
    344..469     -  CDS            mat1-Mi: MATMI_SCHPO - Also known as mat1-Mm, matMi. Experimental evidence at protein level: Swiss-Prot protein existence level 1. Mating type proteins are sequence specific DNA-binding proteins that act as master switches in yeast differentiation by controlling gene expression in a cell type-specific fashion. Required for meiosis, but plays no role in conjugation. From Schizosaccharomyces pombe (strain 972 / ATCC 24843) (Fission yeast).
    604..1146    +  CDS            mat3-Mc (sequence withheld): MATMC_SCHPM - Also known as matMc. Experimental evidence at transcript level: Swiss-Prot protein existence level 2. Mating type proteins are sequence specific DNA-binding proteins that act as master switches in yeast differentiation by controlling gene expression in a cell type-specific fashion. Positive regulator of MFM genes. The HMG box recognizes the DNA sequence 5'- AACAAAG-3'. Required for conjugation and efficient meiosis. From Schizosaccharomyces pombe (Fission yeast).
   1562..2684    +  gene           natMX6: yeast selectable marker conferring nourseothricin resistance
   3355..3373    -  promoter       T7 promoter: promoter for bacteriophage T7 RNA polymerase
   3395..3448    -  CDS            lacI (fragment): lac repressor; lacI; The lac repressor binds to the lac operator to inhibit transcription in E. coli. This inhibition can be relieved by adding lactose or isopropyl-β-D-thiogalactopyranoside (IPTG).
   3631..4219    -  rep_origin     ori: high-copy-number ColE1/pMB1/pBR322/pUC origin of replication
   4390..5250    -  CDS            AmpR: β-lactamase; bla; confers resistance to ampicillin, carbenicillin, and related antibiotics
   5251..5355    -  promoter       AmpR promoter: bla
   5450..5485    +  CDS            rop (fragment): Rop protein, which maintains plasmids at low copy number; rop
   5587..5638    +  misc_feature   bom (fragment): basis of mobility region from pBR322
   5701..5719    +  promoter       SP6 promoter: promoter for bacteriophage SP6 RNA polymerase
