[The description below was written by a language model from this plasmid's Addgene catalogue record and pLannotate feature annotations shown in this document.]
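Description:
pFA6a-pcr1M-natMX6-pcr2M is a 5,729 bp gene-targeting plasmid built on the pFA6a-natMX6 backbone. It is designed to delete part of the mat1-M locus in Schizosaccharomyces pombe and so fix the mating type of natural isolates. Although it is catalogued as a yeast expression vector, no yeast origin of replication is annotated. The layout instead fits an integrative disruption template that is maintained only in E. coli, where it relies on a high-copy ColE1/pUC-type origin and an ampicillin resistance gene (β-lactamase with its own promoter). Short fragments annotated as lacI, rop and bom appear to be leftover backbone sequence rather than functional parts.

The payload is the natMX6 cassette, a yeast selectable marker conferring nourseothricin resistance, flanked by two S. pombe fragments amplified from mat1-M (PCR1 and PCR2). In the feature table, the upstream fragment carries sequences matching the two M-type mating-type genes: a short reverse-strand match to Mi, which is required for meiosis, and an Mc coding sequence encoding an HMG-box factor required for conjugation and efficient meiosis. The downstream fragment lies between natMX6 and the T7 promoter and has no annotated features, so the record does not say what it contains. The two fragments presumably act as homology arms, so that homologous recombination replaces the chromosomal sequence between them with the marker, and integrants are selected on nourseothricin. The record does not state exactly which part of mat1-M is removed or how the fragments were cloned. SP6 and T7 promoters sit outside the two arms and serve as sequencing primer sites across the insert junctions.
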