Addgene plasmid #80621: pFA6a-pcr1M-natMX6-pcr2M
Purpose: to delete part of the mat1-M locus and fix the mating type in natural S. pombe isolates
Depositing lab: Miguel Godinho Ferreira. Depositing organization: Instituto Gulbenkian de Ciencia. Publication: Genome architecture is a selectable trait that can be maintained by antagonistic pleiotropy. Avelar AT, Perfeito L, Gordo I, Ferreira MG. Nat Commun. 2013;4:2235. doi: 10.1038/ncomms3235. PubMed 23974178.
Backbone
  Vector backbone: pFA6a-natMX6
  Vector type: Yeast Expression
  Selectable markers: nourseothricin (NAT)
Growth in bacteria
  Bacterial resistance: Ampicillin, 100 μg/mL
  Growth temperature: 37°C
  Growth strain: DH5alpha
  Copy number: Unknown
Gene/Insert 1
  Gene/Insert name: PCR1 from mat1-M
  Species: S. pombe (fission yeast)
  Cloning method: Unknown
  Sequencing primers: 5′ SP6; 3′ TEFpro-R (gctaaatgtacgggcgacag)
Gene/Insert 2
  Gene/Insert name: PCR2 from mat1-M
  Species: S. pombe (fission yeast)
  Cloning method: Unknown
  Sequencing primers: 5′ T7
Terms and licenses: Academic/Nonprofit Terms; Industry Terms: Not Available to Industry
How to cite: pFA6a-pcr1M-natMX6-pcr2M was a gift from Miguel Godinho Ferreira (Addgene plasmid # 80621 ; http://n2t.net/addgene:80621 ; RRID:Addgene_80621)
