>Addgene plasmid #80621 | pFA6a-pcr1M-natMX6-pcr2M | addgene partial sequence | sequence record 153366 | SP6 5'-ATTTAGGTGACACTATAG-3'
GACGGGAATTCTTTAGGGGACCCCACATTAAGTGGGATGAGTGCTTGCTTTGTTGTAGTAGCTATGGTAA
CTATTTCTTTGTTTGGGTAGGAACAAAGAAAGAGAAAGGAGAGAAAATAGTGGGTTAGCCGTGAAAGGAA
AAGAGAGTGAGAAGAAGGGTAGGAAAAGAAGAGAGAGTAGTTGAAGGAAAAATATTGGAAGAGGTAGTAT
TTTTCTGTATGCATATGCATATGCATTTGTATAGCATACAACCTTTAATTTAATAGCCATACAACCTAAT
AGCCAGAAACGCCTTCCCAATTTACTGAACCCTGCTTATATGTAGTTTATAATTGTTGTGTCTTTTTTTT
ACGTTTAAGTTGTAATTTGATGTTAGAATTTATTACAATGGATGCAAGTTTTAACTCAATTTGATCACAT
AGGATTTGAATTGTAAAAAGGTCTTCTGCTGACATTATTAGTATGTATTGTGCTTTAGATTAAATTATTG
TGTTTTAGTGTATTTTGTTCCTTTGTTTTTGGGTTTCTTTGTTCTGTAAGTAGTTAAATACCCTCCACAC
TCTACACCTACCTTGCACTCACAACTACA
[329 nt withheld, positions 590-918]
