>Addgene plasmid #80621 | pFA6a-pcr1M-natMX6-pcr2M | addgene partial sequence | sequence record 153367 | TEFpro-R 5'-gctaaatgtacgggcgacag-3'
GTCAAGACTGTCAAGGAGGGTATTCTGGGCCTCCATGTCGCTGGCCGGGTGACCCGGCGGGGACGAGGCA
AGCTAAACAGATCTGGAGAAAGACTATACATTTATATTACAAAAAAATTATTGAAAATAAATAAAAACGA
ATAAAAAAAACAGCATATTTCGATAGAATCAGGGCAGTAAAATCCATGTATTACTTTATGTAAGGAGATT
TTAGGAAGCATCACCCTCTAAAACAGTATGGCATTACAGTGCTTAGAACTACGTTATGTTAGCATAACAG
ATATAAATCGCAATACATCGTTAATAGAACACACAATAATTACTATAGAATAACTCAACGCAAATGGGGT
ACACAAAATATTACATTATAATCTTCAGTGAATGTAACTCTAAGAAGCATATTTAAATCAATTTCAAAAT
TCTTTATTAAATACCATAAATATTACCATTATTA
[543 nt withheld, positions 455-997]
TGTAGTTGTGA
